Addgene plasmid #103601: LSB-hsa-miR-516b-5p
Purpose: Used to sense miRNA activity using fluorescence based tools. hsa-miR-516b-5p target in 3' UTR of of mKate. miRNA activity can be measured by the repression of mKate2 relative to EBFP2 fluorescent proteins . Plasmid is inherently unstable; please see Depositor Comments
Depositing lab: Ron Weiss. Depositing organization: Massachusetts Institute of Technology. Publication: A mixed antagonistic/synergistic miRNA repression model enables accurate predictions of multi-input miRNA sensor activity. Gam JJ, Babb J, Weiss R. Nat Commun. 2018 Jun 22;9(1):2430. doi: 10.1038/s41467-018-04575-0. PubMed 29934631.
Backbone
  Vector backbone: Low Sensor Backbone (LSB)
  Vector type: Mammalian Expression, Synthetic Biology
Growth in bacteria
  Bacterial resistance: Ampicillin and Kanamycin, 100 & 50 μg/mL
  Growth temperature: 30°C
  Growth strain: NEB Stable
  Copy number: High Copy
Gene/Insert
  Gene/Insert name: hsa-miR-516b-5p target
  Species: H. sapiens (human)
  Promoter: EF-1a
  Cloning method: Gibson Cloning
Terms and licenses: Academic/Nonprofit Terms; Industry Terms: Not Available to Industry
Depositor comments: Please note that this plasmid is inherently unstable due to a repeating poly A element. We recommend performing a diagnostic digest on multiple colonies upon receipt. The depositors would like to note the presence of several discrepancies between the depositor sequence and physical plasmid sequence. In particular, the sequences upstream and downstream of the puromycin coding region have 10 bp insertions which do not affect the ability to perform puromycin selection. The sequences for those regions within the physical plasmids are as follows: Upstream of Puro: GAATTCGACCGCCTGTCTCAAGGTGCCACC; Downstream of Puro: GCTTTGAGACTACGCGTGAATTCACTCCTC. Please contact if you are interested in this plasmid prior to placing an order.
How to cite: LSB-hsa-miR-516b-5p was a gift from Ron Weiss (Addgene plasmid # 103601 ; http://n2t.net/addgene:103601 ; RRID:Addgene_103601)
