[The description below was written by a language model from this plasmid's Addgene catalogue record and pLannotate feature annotations shown in this document.]
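Description:
LSB-hsa-miR-516b-5p is an 11 kb mammalian expression plasmid built on the Low Sensor Backbone (LSB) and designed as a two-colour fluorescent sensor of microRNA activity. It replicates in E. coli from a high-copy ColE1/pUC-type origin and carries both an ampicillin resistance gene (β-lactamase with its own promoter) and a kanamycin resistance gene (aminoglycoside phosphotransferase). The catalogue lists selection with both antibiotics.

The payload consists of two parallel transcription units in the same orientation. Each is driven by the human EF-1α core promoter with EF-1α intron A and terminated by a rabbit β-globin polyadenylation signal. The first unit encodes the red fluorescent protein mKate2, and according to the record its 3' UTR carries a target site for human miR-516b-5p. This site is not annotated in the feature table, but it would fall in the unannotated stretch between the mKate2 coding region and its poly(A) signal. The second unit encodes the blue fluorescent protein EBFP2 and has no miRNA target, so it acts as an internal reference. When miR-516b-5p is active in a transfected cell, mKate2 output falls relative to EBFP2, and the red-to-blue ratio gives a normalised readout of miRNA repression. Gateway attB4, attB1 and attB2 sites flank the promoters and coding sequences as remnants of modular assembly. The target insert itself was introduced by Gibson cloning.

A puromycin N-acetyltransferase gene followed by a third β-globin poly(A) signal allows puromycin selection in mammalian cells, although no dedicated promoter for it is annotated. The depositor notes that the repeated poly(A) elements make the plasmid inherently unstable. The depositor also reports small insertions flanking the puromycin coding region in the physical plasmid, relative to the deposited sequence, and states that these do not affect selection.
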