Features (pLannotate 1.2.2; 28 found; start..end, strand, type, name):
     87..675     -  rep_origin     ori: high-copy-number ColE1/pMB1/pBR322/pUC origin of replication
    846..1706    -  CDS            AmpR: β-lactamase; bla; confers resistance to ampicillin, carbenicillin, and related antibiotics
   1707..1778    -  promoter       AmpR promoter: bla
   1857..2456    +  CDS            PuroR: puromycin N-acetyltransferase; pac from Streptomyces alboniger; confers resistance to puromycin
   2461..2541    +  CDS            HBB (fragment): HBB_PONPY - Experimental evidence at transcript level: Swiss-Prot protein existence level 2. Involved in oxygen transport from the lung to the various peripheral tissues. From Pongo pygmaeus (Bornean orangutan).
   2612..2667    +  polyA_signal   β-globin poly(A) signal: rabbit β-globin polyadenylation signal (Gil and Proudfoot, 1987)
   3646..3666    +  protein_bind   attB4: mutant version of attB; core recombination site for the Gateway® BP reaction BP Clonase™
   3734..3945    +  promoter       EF-1α core promoter: core promoter for human elongation factor EF-1α
   3946..4884    +  intron         EF-1α intron A: intron upstream of the start codon of human EF-1α
   4911..4931    +  protein_bind   attB1: mutant version of attB; core recombination site for the Gateway® BP reaction BP Clonase™
   4951..5646    +  CDS            mKate2: mKate2 is a basic (constitutively fluorescent) red fluorescent protein published in 2009, derived from Entacmaea quadricolor. It is reported to be a rapidly-maturing monomer with moderate acid sensitivity.
   5666..5690    -  protein_bind   attB2: mutant version of attB; recombination site for the Gateway® BP reaction BP Clonase™
   5834..5908    +  CDS            HBB (fragment): HBB_PONPY - Experimental evidence at transcript level: Swiss-Prot protein existence level 2. Involved in oxygen transport from the lung to the various peripheral tissues. From Pongo pygmaeus (Bornean orangutan).
   5979..6034    +  polyA_signal   β-globin poly(A) signal: rabbit β-globin polyadenylation signal (Gil and Proudfoot, 1987)
   6418..6443    +  misc_feature   SA: splice acceptor site
   7115..7135    +  protein_bind   attB4: mutant version of attB; core recombination site for the Gateway® BP reaction BP Clonase™
   7203..7414    +  promoter       EF-1α core promoter: core promoter for human elongation factor EF-1α
   7415..8353    +  intron         EF-1α intron A: intron upstream of the start codon of human EF-1α
   8380..8400    +  protein_bind   attB1: mutant version of attB; core recombination site for the Gateway® BP reaction BP Clonase™
   8411..9127    +  CDS            EBFP2: EBFP2 is a basic (constitutively fluorescent) blue fluorescent protein published in 2007, derived from Aequorea victoria. It is reported to be a rapidly-maturing monomer with moderate acid sensitivity.
   9135..9159    -  protein_bind   attB2: mutant version of attB; recombination site for the Gateway® BP reaction BP Clonase™
   9163..9243    +  CDS            HBB (fragment): HBB_PONPY - Experimental evidence at transcript level: Swiss-Prot protein existence level 2. Involved in oxygen transport from the lung to the various peripheral tissues. From Pongo pygmaeus (Bornean orangutan).
   9314..9369    +  polyA_signal   β-globin poly(A) signal: rabbit β-globin polyadenylation signal (Gil and Proudfoot, 1987)
   9752..9774    -  protein_bind   lac operator (fragment): The lac repressor binds to the lac operator to inhibit transcription in E. coli. This inhibition can be relieved by adding lactose or isopropyl-β-D-thiogalactopyranoside (IPTG). lac repressor encoded by lacI
   9778..9808    -  promoter       lac promoter: promoter for the E. coli lac operon
   9823..9844    -  protein_bind   CAP binding site: CAP binding activates transcription in the presence of cAMP. E. coli catabolite activator protein
   9857..9896    -  CDS            lacI (fragment): lac repressor; lacI; The lac repressor binds to the lac operator to inhibit transcription in E. coli. This inhibition can be relieved by adding lactose or isopropyl-β-D-thiogalactopyranoside (IPTG).
  10069..10878   +  CDS            KanR: aminoglycoside phosphotransferase; aph(3')-Ia; confers resistance to kanamycin in bacteria or G418 (Geneticin®) in eukaryotes
>Addgene plasmid #103601 | LSB-hsa-miR-516b-5p | depositor full sequence | sequence record 196250 | Full Sequence
AATTGAGGGGATAACGCAGGAAAGAACATGTGAGCAAAAGGCCAGCAAAAGGCCAGGAACCGTAAAAAGG
CCGCGTTGCTGGCGTTTTTCCATAGGCTCCGCCCCCCTGACGAGCATCACAAAAATCGACGCTCAAGTCA
GAGGTGGCGAAACCCGACAGGACTATAAAGATACCAGGCGTTTCCCCCTGGAAGCTCCCTCGTGCGCTCT
CCTGTTCCGACCCTGCCGCTTACCGGATACCTGTCCGCCTTTCTCCCTTCGGGAAGCGTGGCGCTTTCTC
ATAGCTCACGCTGTAGGTATCTCAGTTCGGTGTAGGTCGTTCGCTCCAAGCTGGGCTGTGTGCACGAACC
CCCCGTTCAGCCCGACCGCTGCGCCTTATCCGGTAACTATCGTCTTGAGTCCAACCCGGTAAGACACGAC
TTATCGCCACTGGCAGCAGCCACTGGTAACAGGATTAGCAGAGCGAGGTATGTAGGCGGTGCTACAGAGT
TCTTGAAGTGGTGGCCTAACTACGGCTACACTAGAAGAACAGTATTTGGTATCTGCGCTCTGCTGAAGCC
AGTTACCTTCGGAAAAAGAGTTGGTAGCTCTTGATCCGGCAAACAAACCACCGCTGGTAGCGGTGGTTTT
TTTGTTTGCAAGCAGCAGATTACGCGCAGAAAAAAAGGATCTCAAGAAGATCCTTTGATCTTTTCTACGG
GGTCTGACGCTCAGTGGAACGAAAACTCACGTTAAGGGATTTTGGTCATGAGATTATCAAAAAGGATCTT
CACCTAGATCCTTTTAAATTAAAAATGAAGTTTTAAATCAATCTAAAGTATATATGAGTAAACTTGGTCT
GACAGTTACCAATGCTTAATCAGTGAGGCACCTATCTCAGCGATCTGTCTATTTCGTTCATCCATAGTTG
CCTGACTCCCCGTCGTGTAGATAACTACGATACGGGAGGGCTTACCATCTGGCCCCAGTGCTGCAATGAT
ACCGCGAGAACCACGCTCACCGGCTCCAGATTTATCAGCAATAAACCAGCCAGCCGGAAGGGCCGAGCGC
AGAAGTGGTCCTGCAACTTTATCCGCCTCCATCCAGTCTATTAATTGTTGCCGGGAAGCTAGAGTAAGTA
GTTCGCCAGTTAATAGTTTGCGCAACGTTGTTGCCATTGCTACAGGCATCGTGGTGTCACGCTCGTCGTT
TGGTATGGCTTCATTCAGCTCCGGTTCCCAACGATCAAGGCGAGTTACATGATCCCCCATGTTGTGCAAA
AAAGCGGTTAGCTCCTTCGGTCCTCCGATCGTTGTCAGAAGTAAGTTGGCCGCAGTGTTATCACTCATGG
TTATGGCAGCACTGCATAATTCTCTTACTGTCATGCCATCCGTAAGATGCTTTTCTGTGACTGGTGAGTA
CTCAACCAAGTCATTCTGAGAATAGTGTATGCGGCGACCGAGTTGCTCTTGCCCGGCGTCAATACGGGAT
AATACCGCGCCACATAGCAGAACTTTAAAAGTGCTCATCATTGGAAAACGTTCTTCGGGGCGAAAACTCT
CAAGGATCTTACCGCTGTTGAGATCCAGTTCGATGTAACCCACTCGTGCACCCAACTGATCTTCAGCATC
TTTTACTTTCACCAGCGTTTCTGGGTGAGCAAAAACAGGAAGGCAAAATGCCGCAAAAAAGGGAATAAGG
GCGACACGGAAATGTTGAATACTCATACTCTTCCTTTTTCAATATTATTGAAGCATTTATCAGGGTTATT
GTCTCATGAGCGGATACATATTTGAATGTAGCTCCGAATTTCTCGAGGGCTTGTCGACGACGGCGGTCTC
CGTCGTCAGGATCATGAATTCGACCCGCCTGCCACCATGACCGAGTACAAGCCCACGGTGCGCCTCGCCA
CCCGCGACGACGTCCCCCGGGCCGTACGCACCCTCGCCGCCGCGTTCGCCGACTACCCCGCCACGCGCCA
CACCGTCGACCCGGACCGCCACATCGAGCGGGTCACCGAGCTGCAAGAACTCTTCCTCACGCGCGTCGGG
CTCGACATCGGCAAGGTGTGGGTCGCGGACGACGGCGCCGCGGTGGCGGTCTGGACCACGCCGGAGAGCG
TCGAAGCGGGGGCGGTGTTCGCCGAGATCGGCCCGCGCATGGCCGAGTTGAGCGGTTCCCGGCTGGCCGC
GCAGCAACAGATGGAAGGCCTCCTGGCGCCGCACCGGCCCAAGGAGCCCGCGTGGTTCCTGGCCACCGTC
GGCGTCTCGCCCGACCACCAGGGCAAGGGTCTGGGCAGCGCCGTCGTGCTCCCCGGAGTGGAGGCGGCCG
AGCGCGCCGGGGTGCCCGCCTTCCTGGAGACATCCGCGCCCCGCAACCTCCCCTTCTACGAGCGGCTCGG
CTTCACCGTCACCGCCGACGTCGAGGTGCCCGAAGGACCGCGCACCTGGTGCATGACCCGCAAGCCCGGT
GCCTGATACGCGTGAATTCACTCCTCAGGTGCAGGCTGCCTATCAGAAGGTGGTGGCTGGTGTGGCCAAT
GCCCTGGCTCACAAATACCACTGAGATCTTTTTCCCTCTGCCAAAAATTATGGGGACATCATGAAGCCCC
TTGAGCATCTGACTTCTGGCTAATAAAGGAAATTTATTTTCATTGCAATAGTGTGTTGGAATTTTTTGTG
TCTCTCACTCGGAAGGACATATGGGAGGGCAAATCATTTAAAACATCAGAATGAGTATTTGGTTTAGAGT
TTGGCAACATATGCCCATATGCTGGCTGCCATGAACAAAGGTTGGCTATAAAGAGGTCATCAGTATATGA
AACAGCCCCCTGCTGTCCATTCCTTATTCCATAGAAAAGCCTTGACTTGAGGTTAGATTTTTTTTATATT
TTGTTTTGTGTTATTTTTTTCTTTAACATCCCTAAAATTTTCCTTACATGTTTTACTAGCCAGATTTTTC
CTCCTCTCCTGACTACTCCCAGTCATAGCTGTCCCTCTTCTCTTATGGAGATCCCTCGACCTGCAGCCCA
AGCTTGAATTCTCTAGAATTACCCTGTTATCCCTATGCTTGGTTTACCGAGCTCTTATTGGTTTTCAAAC
TTCATTGACTGTGCCCAACGCGCCTGGGAGCTCACGGGGACAGCCCCCCCCCAAAGCCCCCAGGGATGTA
ATTACGTCCCTCCCCCGCTAGGGGGCAGCAGCGAGCCGCCCGGGGCTCCGCTCCGGTCCGGCGCTCCCCC
CGCATCCCCGAGCCGGCAGCGTGCGGGGACAGCCCGGGCACGGGGAAGGTGGCACGGGATCGCTTTCCTC
TGAACGCTTCTCGCTGCTCTTTGAGCCTGCAGACACCTGGGGGGATACGGGGAAAAAGCTAGGCTGAAAG
ACCGGTTCTTAGAATGACACGCGCCTGGGAGCTCACGGGGACAGCCCCCCCCCAAAGCCCCCAGGGATGT
AATTACGTCCCTCCCCCGCTAGGGGGCAGCAGCGAGCCGCCCGGGGCTCCGCTCCGGTCCGGCGCTCCCC
CCGCATCCCCGAGCCGGCAGCGTGCGGGGACAGCCCGGGCACGGGGAAGGTGGCACGGGATCGCTTTCCT
CTGAACGCTTCTCGCTGCTCTTTGAGCCTGCAGACACCTGGGGGGATACGGGGAAAAAGCTAACTTCTGA
GACGACAACTTTGTATAGAAAAGTTGGCTCCGAATTCGCCCTTGACAGCAGAGATCCAGTTTGGTTAATT
AATTGGCTCCGGTGCCCGTCAGTGGGCAGAGCGCACATCGCCCACAGTCCCCGAGAAGTTGTGGGGAGGG
GTCGGCAATTGAACCGGTGCCTAGAGAAGGTGGCGCGGGGTAAACTGGGAAAGTGATGTCGTGTACTGGC
TCCGCCTTTTTCCCGAGGGTGGGGGAGAACCGTATATAAGTGCAGTAGTCGCCGTGAACGTTCTTTTTCG
CAACGGGTTTGCCGCCAGAACACAGGTAAGTGCCGTGTGTGGTTCCCGCGGGCCTGGCCTCTTTACGGGT
TATGGCCCTTGCGTGCCTTGAATTACTTCCACCTGGCTGCAGTACGTGATTCTTGATCCCGAGCTTCGGG
TTGGAAGTGGGTGGGAGAGTTCGAGGCCTTGCGCTTAAGGAGCCCCTTCGCCTCGTGCTTGAGTTGAGGC
CTGGCCTGGGCGCTGGGGCCGCCGCGTGCGAATCTGGTGGCACCTTCGCGCCTGTCTCGCTGCTTTCGAT
AAGTCTCTAGCCATTTAAAATTTTTGATGACCTGCTGCGACGCTTTTTTTCTGGCAAGATAGTCTTGTAA
ATGCGGGCCAAGATCTGCACACTGGTATTTCGGTTTTTGGGGCCGCGGGCGGCGACGGGGCCCGTGCGTC
CCAGCGCACATGTTCGGCGAGGCGGGGCCTGCGAGCGCGGCCACCGAGAATCGGACGGGGGTAGTCTCAA
GCTGGCCGGCCTGCTCTGGTGCCTGGCCTCGCGCCGCCGTGTATCGCCCCGCCCTGGGCGGCAAGGCTGG
CCCGGTCGGCACCAGTTGCGTGAGCGGAAAGATGGCCGCTTCCCGGCCCTGCTGCAGGGAGCTCAAAATG
GAGGACGCGGCGCTCGGGAGAGCGGGCGGGTGAGTCACCCACACAAAGGAAAAGGGCCTTTCCGTCCTCA
GCCGTCGCTTCATGTGACTCCACGGAGTACCGGGCGCCGTCCAGGCACCTCGATTAGTTCTCGAGCTTTT
GGAGTACGTCGTCTTTAGGTTGGGGGGAGGGGTTTTATGCGATGGAGTTTCCCCACACTGAGTGGGTGGA
GACTGAAGTTAGGCCAGCTTGGCACTTGATGTAATTCTCCTTGGAATTTGCCCTTTTTGAGTTTGGATCT
TGGTTCATTCTCAAGCCTCAGACAGTGGTTCAAAGTTTTTTTCTTCCATTTCAGGTGTCGTGAGAAGGGC
GAATTCGACCCAAGTTTGTACAAAAAAGCAGGCTGGATCCAGGTGCCACCATGGTGAGCGAGCTGATTAA
GGAGAACATGCACATGAAGCTGTACATGGAGGGCACCGTGAACAACCACCACTTCAAGTGCACATCCGAG
GGCGAAGGCAAGCCCTACGAGGGCACCCAGACCATGAGAATCAAGGCGGTCGAGGGCGGCCCTCTCCCCT
TCGCCTTCGACATCCTGGCTACCAGCTTCATGTACGGCAGCAAAACCTTCATCAACCACACCCAGGGCAT
CCCCGACTTCTTTAAGCAGTCCTTCCCCGAGGGCTTCACATGGGAGAGAGTCACCACATACGAAGATGGG
GGCGTGCTGACCGCTACCCAGGACACCAGCCTCCAGGACGGCTGCCTCATCTACAACGTCAAGATCAGAG
GGGTGAACTTCCCATCCAACGGCCCTGTGATGCAGAAGAAAACACTCGGCTGGGAGGCCTCCACCGAGAC
ACTGTACCCCGCTGACGGCGGCCTGGAAGGCAGAGCCGACATGGCCCTGAAGCTCGTGGGCGGGGGCCAC
CTGATCTGCAACCTTAAGACCACATACAGATCCAAGAAACCCGCTAAGAACCTCAAGATGCCCGGCGTCT
ACTATGTGGACAGGAGACTGGAAAGAATCAAGGAGGCCGACAAAGAGACATACGTCGAGCAGCACGAGGT
GGCTGTGGCCAGATACTGCGACCTCCCTAGCAAACTGGGGCACAAACTTAATTGAGAATTCTACCACCCA
GCTTTCTTGTACAAAGTGGTACGTCTCAAGACCAGAGGTCTCTGCTTTTCCCGGGAAAGTGCTTCTTACC
TCCAGATAAAGTGCTTCTTACCTCCAGATAAAGTGCTTCTTACCTCCAGATAAAGTGCTTCTTACCTCCA
GATCAACCAGAAGAGACCTGTGCTTCACTCCTCAGGTGCAGGCTGCCTATCAGAAGGTGGTGGCTGGTGT
GGCCAATGCCCTGGCTCACAAATACCACTGAGATCTTTTTCCCTCTGCCAAAAATTATGGGGACATCATG
AAGCCCCTTGAGCATCTGACTTCTGGCTAATAAAGGAAATTTATTTTCATTGCAATAGTGTGTTGGAATT
TTTTGTGTCTCTCACTCGGAAGGACATATGGGAGGGCAAATCATTTAAAACATCAGAATGAGTATTTGGT
TTAGAGTTTGGCAACATATGCCCATATGCTGGCTGCCATGAACAAAGGTTGGCTATAAAGAGGTCATCAG
TATATGAAACAGCCCCCTGCTGTCCATTCCTTATTCCATAGAAAAGCCTTGACTTGAGGTTAGATTTTTT
TTATATTTTGTTTTGTGTTATTTTTTTCTTTAACATCCCTAAAATTTTCCTTACATGTTTTACTAGCCAG
ATTTTTCCTCCTCTCCTGACTACTCCCAGTCATAGCTGTCCCTCTTCTCTTATGGAGATCCCGAGCGGTG
CGTTTTTATGCTTGTAGTATTGTATAATGTTTTTAAGATCCAAGCTTCTGACCTCTTCTCTTCCTCCCAC
AGGGCCTCGAGACAATTGCATCGATGGTACCAGTGAAAGTCTGCAATGAATTCGAGTTGGCGCGCCTGTC
ATTCTAAATCTCTCTTTCAGCCTAAAGCTTTTTCCCCGTATCCCCCCAGGTGTCTGCAGGCTCAAAGAGC
AGCGAGAAGCGTTCAGAGGAAAGCGATCCCGTGCCACCTTCCCCGTGCCCGGGCTGTCCCCGCACGCTGC
CGGCTCGGGGATGCGGGGGGAGCGCCGGACCGGAGCGGAGCCCCGGGCGGCTCGCTGCTGCCCCCTAGCG
GGGGAGGGACGTAATTACATCCCTGGGGGCTTTGGGAGGGGGCTGTCCCCGTGAGCTCCCAGGCGCGCCT
GTCATTCTAAATCTCTCTTTCAGCCTAAAGCTTTTTCCCCGTATCCCCCCAGGTGTCTGCAGGCTCAAAG
AGCAGCGAGAAGCGTTCAGAGGAAAGCGATCCCGTGCCACCTTCCCCGTGCCCGGGCTGTCCCCGCACGC
TGCCGGCTCGGGGATGCGGGGGGAGCGCCGGACCGGAGCGGAGCCCCGGGCGGCTCGCTGCTGCCCCCTA
GCGGGGGAGGGACGTAATTACATCCCTGGGGGCTTTGGGGGGGGGCTGTCCCCGTGAGCTCCCAGGCGCG
CCAACTCGGTACCGTATCGATGTCGACGTTAACGCTAGTGATATCAACTTTGTATAGAAAAGTTGGCTCC
GAATTCGCCCTTGACAGCAGAGATCCAGTTTGGTTAATTAATTGGCTCCGGTGCCCGTCAGTGGGCAGAG
CGCACATCGCCCACAGTCCCCGAGAAGTTGTGGGGAGGGGTCGGCAATTGAACCGGTGCCTAGAGAAGGT
GGCGCGGGGTAAACTGGGAAAGTGATGTCGTGTACTGGCTCCGCCTTTTTCCCGAGGGTGGGGGAGAACC
GTATATAAGTGCAGTAGTCGCCGTGAACGTTCTTTTTCGCAACGGGTTTGCCGCCAGAACACAGGTAAGT
GCCGTGTGTGGTTCCCGCGGGCCTGGCCTCTTTACGGGTTATGGCCCTTGCGTGCCTTGAATTACTTCCA
CCTGGCTGCAGTACGTGATTCTTGATCCCGAGCTTCGGGTTGGAAGTGGGTGGGAGAGTTCGAGGCCTTG
CGCTTAAGGAGCCCCTTCGCCTCGTGCTTGAGTTGAGGCCTGGCCTGGGCGCTGGGGCCGCCGCGTGCGA
ATCTGGTGGCACCTTCGCGCCTGTCTCGCTGCTTTCGATAAGTCTCTAGCCATTTAAAATTTTTGATGAC
CTGCTGCGACGCTTTTTTTCTGGCAAGATAGTCTTGTAAATGCGGGCCAAGATCTGCACACTGGTATTTC
GGTTTTTGGGGCCGCGGGCGGCGACGGGGCCCGTGCGTCCCAGCGCACATGTTCGGCGAGGCGGGGCCTG
CGAGCGCGGCCACCGAGAATCGGACGGGGGTAGTCTCAAGCTGGCCGGCCTGCTCTGGTGCCTGGCCTCG
CGCCGCCGTGTATCGCCCCGCCCTGGGCGGCAAGGCTGGCCCGGTCGGCACCAGTTGCGTGAGCGGAAAG
ATGGCCGCTTCCCGGCCCTGCTGCAGGGAGCTCAAAATGGAGGACGCGGCGCTCGGGAGAGCGGGCGGGT
GAGTCACCCACACAAAGGAAAAGGGCCTTTCCGTCCTCAGCCGTCGCTTCATGTGACTCCACGGAGTACC
GGGCGCCGTCCAGGCACCTCGATTAGTTCTCGAGCTTTTGGAGTACGTCGTCTTTAGGTTGGGGGGAGGG
GTTTTATGCGATGGAGTTTCCCCACACTGAGTGGGTGGAGACTGAAGTTAGGCCAGCTTGGCACTTGATG
TAATTCTCCTTGGAATTTGCCCTTTTTGAGTTTGGATCTTGGTTCATTCTCAAGCCTCAGACAGTGGTTC
AAAGTTTTTTTCTTCCATTTCAGGTGTCGTGAGAAGGGCGAATTCGACCCAAGTTTGTACAAAAAAGCAG
GCTCGCCACCATGGTGAGCAAGGGCGAGGAGCTGTTCACCGGGGTGGTGCCCATCCTGGTCGAGCTGGAC
GGCGACGTAAACGGCCACAAGTTCAGCGTGAGGGGCGAGGGCGAGGGCGATGCCACCAACGGCAAGCTGA
CCCTGAAGTTCATCTGCACCACCGGCAAGCTGCCCGTGCCCTGGCCCACCCTCGTGACCACCCTGAGCCA
CGGCGTGCAGTGCTTCGCCCGCTACCCCGACCACATGAAGCAGCACGACTTCTTCAAGTCCGCCATGCCC
GAAGGCTACGTCCAGGAGCGCACCATCTTCTTCAAGGACGACGGCACCTACAAGACCCGCGCCGAGGTGA
AGTTCGAGGGCGACACCCTAGTGAACCGCATCGAGCTGAAGGGCGTCGACTTCAAGGAGGACGGCAACAT
CCTGGGGCACAAGCTGGAGTACAACTTCAACAGCCACAACATCTATATCATGGCCGTCAAGCAGAAGAAC
GGCATCAAGGTGAACTTCAAGATCCGCCACAACGTGGAGGACGGCAGCGTGCAGCTCGCCGACCACTACC
AGCAGAACACCCCCATCGGCGACGGCCCCGTGCTGCTGCCCGACAGCCACTACCTGAGCACCCAGTCCGT
GCTGAGCAAAGACCCCAACGAGAAGCGCGATCACATGGTCCTGCTGGAGTTCCGCACCGCCGCCGGGATC
ACTCTCGGCATGGACGAGCTGTACAAGTAATACCACCCAGCTTTCTTGTACAAAGTGGTACGCGTGAATT
CACTCCTCAGGTGCAGGCTGCCTATCAGAAGGTGGTGGCTGGTGTGGCCAATGCCCTGGCTCACAAATAC
CACTGAGATCTTTTTCCCTCTGCCAAAAATTATGGGGACATCATGAAGCCCCTTGAGCATCTGACTTCTG
GCTAATAAAGGAAATTTATTTTCATTGCAATAGTGTGTTGGAATTTTTTGTGTCTCTCACTCGGAAGGAC
ATATGGGAGGGCAAATCATTTAAAACATCAGAATGAGTATTTGGTTTAGAGTTTGGCAACATATGCCCAT
ATGCTGGCTGCCATGAACAAAGGTTGGCTATAAAGAGGTCATCAGTATATGAAACAGCCCCCTGCTGTCC
ATTCCTTATTCCATAGAAAAGCCTTGACTTGAGGTTAGATTTTTTTTATATTTTGTTTTGTGTTATTTTT
TTCTTTAACATCCCTAAAATTTTCCTTACATGTTTTACTAGCCAGATTTTTCCTCCTCTCCTGACTACTC
CCAGTCATAGCTGTCCCTCTTCTCTTATGGAGATCCCTCGACCTGCAGCCCAAGCTTGGCGTAATCATGG
TCATAGCTGTTTCCTGTGTGAAATTGTTATCCGCTCACAATTCCACACAACATACGAGCCGGAAGCATAA
AGTGTAAAGCCTGGGGTGCCTAATGAGTGAGCTAACTCACATTAATTGCGTTGCGCTCACTGCCCGCTTT
CCAGTCGGGAAACCTGTCGTGCCAGCGGATCGACAGTACTAAGCTTGGTCTAATACCCAATCTCTCGTCT
TATCCAGATGTTTTATACGCCTCTGGCCCGTGTCTCAAAATCTCTGATGTTACATTGCACAAGATAAAAT
AATATCATCATGAACAATAAAACTGTCTGCTTACATAAACAGTAATACAAGGGGTGTTATGAGCCATATT
CAACGGGAAACGTCGAGGCCGCGATTAAATTCCAACATGGATGCTGATTTATATGGGTATAAATGGGCTC
GCGATAATGTCGGGCAATCAGGTGCGACAATCTATCGCTTGTATGGGAAGCCCGATGCGCCAGAGTTGTT
TCTGAAACATGGCAAAGGTAGCGTTGCCAATGATGTTACAGATGAGATGGTCAGACTAAACTGGCTGACG
GAATTTATGCCTCTTCCGACCATCAAGCATTTTATCCGTACTCCTGATGATGCATGGTTACTCACCACTG
CGATCCCCGGAAAAACAGCATTCCAGGTATTAGAAGAATATCCTGATTCAGGTGAAAATATTGTTGATGC
GCTGGCAGTGTTCCTGCGCCGGTTGCATTCGATTCCTGTTTGTAATTGTCCTTTTAACAGCGATCGCGTA
TTTCGTCTCGCTCAGGCGCAATCACGAATGAATAACGGTTTGGTTGATGCGAGTGATTTTGATGACGAGC
GTAATGGCTGGCCTGTTGAACAAGTCTGGAAAGAAATGCATAAACTTTTGCCATTCTCACCGGATTCAGT
CGTCACTCATGGTGATTTCTCACTTGATAACCTTATTTTTGACGAGGGGAAATTAATAGGTTGTATTGAT
GTTGGACGAGTCGGAATCGCAGACCGATACCAGGATCTTGCCATCCTATGGAACTGCCTCGGTGAGTTTT
CTCCTTCATTACAGAAACGGCTTTTTCAAAAATATGGTATTGATAATCCTGATATGAATAAATTGCAGTT
TCATTTGATGCTCGATGAGTTTTTCTAATCAGAATTGGTTAATTGGTTGTAACACTGGCAGAGCATTACG
CTGACTTGACGGGACGGCGCAAGCTCATGACCAAAATCCCTTAACGTGAGTTACGCGTCGTTCCACTGAG
CGTCAGAGGTATCACTAGTATTACAGAGGTAAGTTATAACAGTCGCCTAACCC
