>Addgene plasmid #103601 | LSB-hsa-miR-516b-5p | depositor partial sequence | sequence record 196251 | hsa-miR-516b-5p target
AAAGTGCTTCTTACCTCCAGAT
