>Addgene plasmid #103601 | LSB-hsa-miR-516b-5p | addgene partial sequence | sequence record 431106 | mKate2-F 5'-ACCCGCTAAGAACCTCAAGA-3'
TCAAGGAGGCCGACAAAGAGACATACGTCGAGCAGCACGAGGTGGCTGTGGCCAGATACTGCGACCTCCC
TAGCAAACTGGGGCACAAACTTAATTGAGAATTCTACCACCCAGCTTTCTTGTACAAAGTGGTACGTCTC
AAGACCAGAGGTCTCTGCTTTTCCCGGGAAAGTGCTTCTTACCTCCAGATAAAGTGCTTCTTACCTCCAG
ATAAAGTGCTTCTTACCTCCAGATAAAGTGCTTCTTACCTCCAGATCAACCAGAAGAGACCTGTGCTTCA
CTCCTCAGGTGCAGGCTGCCTATCAGAAGGTGGTGGCTGGTGTGGCCAATGCCCTGGCTCACAAATACCA
CTGAGATCTTTTTCCCTCTGCCAAAAATTATGGGGACATCATGAAGCCCCTTGAGCATCTGACTTCTGGC
TAATAAAGGAAATTTATTTTCATTGCAATAGTGTGTTGGAATTTTTTGTGTCTCTCACTCGGAAGGACAT
ATGGGAGGGCAAATCATTTAAAACATCAGAATGAGTATTTGGTTTAGAGTTTGGCAACATATGCCCATAT
GCTGGCTGCCATGAACAAAGGTTGGCTATAAAGAGGTCATCAGTATATGAAACAGCCCCCTGCTGTCCAT
TCCTTATTCCATAGAAAAGCCTTGACTTGAGGTTAGA
